>Addgene plasmid #238417 | CD44v-HA (pcDNA3) | addgene full sequence | sequence record 472962 | Addgene NGS Result
GACGGATCGGGAGATCTCCCGATCCCCTATGGTGCACTCTCAGTACAATCTGCTCTGATGCCGCATAGTT
AAGCCAGTATCTGCTCCCTGCTTGTGTGTTGGAGGTCGCTGAGTAGTGCGCGAGCAAAATTTAAGCTACA
ACAAGGCAAGGCTTGACCGACAATTGCATGAAGAATCTGCTTAGGGTTAGGCGTTTTGCGCTGCTTCGCG
ATGTACGGGCCAGATATACGCGTTGACATTGATTATTGACTAGTTATTAATAGTAATCAATTACGGGGTC
ATTAGTTCATAGCCCATATATGGAGTTCCGCGTTACATAACTTACGGTAAATGGCCCGCCTGGCTGACCG
CCCAACGACCCCCGCCCATTGACGTCAATAATGACGTATGTTCCCATAGTAACGCCAATAGGGACTTTCC
ATTGACGTCAATGGGTGGAGTATTTACGGTAAACTGCCCACTTGGCAGTACATCAAGTGTATCATATGCC
AAGTACGCCCCCTATTGACGTCAATGACGGTAAATGGCCCGCCTGGCATTATGCCCAGTACATGACCTTA
TGGGACTTTCCTACTTGGCAGTACATCTACGTATTAGTCATCGCTATTACCATGGTGATGCGGTTTTGGC
AGTACATCAATGGGCGTGGATAGCGGTTTGACTCACGGGGATTTCCAAGTCTCCACCCCATTGACGTCAA
TGGGAGTTTGTTTTGGCACCAAAATCAACGGGACTTTCCAAAATGTCGTAACAACTCCGCCCCATTGACG
CAAATGGGCGGTAGGCGTGTACGGTGGGAGGTCTATATAAGCAGAGCTCTCTGGCTAACTAGAGAACCCA
CTGCTTACTGGCTTATCGAAATTAATACGACTCACTATAGGGAGACCCAAGCTTGGTACCATGGACAAGT
TTTGGTGGCACGCAGCCTGGGGACTCTGCCTCGTGCCGCTGAGCCTGGCGCAGATCGATTTGAATATAAC
CTGCCGCTTTGCAGGTGTATTCCACGTGGAGAAAAATGGTCGCTACAGCATCTCTCGGACGGAGGCCGCT
GACCTCTGCAAGGCTTTCAATAGCACCTTGCCCACAATGGCCCAGATGGAGAAAGCTCTGAGCATCGGAT
TTGAGACCTGCAGGTATGGGTTCATAGAAGGGCACGTGGTGATTCCCCGGATCCACCCCAACTCCATCTG
TGCAGCAAACAACACAGGGGTGTACATCCTCACATCCAACACCTCCCAGTATGACACATATTGCTTCAAT
GCTTCAGCTCCACCTGAAGAAGATTGTACATCAGTCACAGACCTGCCCAATGCCTTTGATGGACCAATTA
CCATAACTATTGTTAACCGTGATGGCACCCGCTATGTCCAGAAAGGAGAATACAGAACGAATCCTGAAGA
CATCTACCCCAGCAACCCTACTGATGATGACGTGAGCAGCGGCTCCTCCAGTGAAAGGAGCAGCACTTCA
GGAGGTTACATCTTTTACACCTTTTCTACTGTACACCCCATCCCAGACGAAGACAGTCCCTGGATCACCG
ACAGCACAGACAGAATCCCTGCTACCAGTACGTCTTCAAATACCATCTCAGCAGGCTGGGAGCCAAATGA
AGAAAATGAAGATGAAAGAGACAGACACCTCAGTTTTTCTGGATCAGGCATTGATGATGATGAAGATTTT
ATCTCCAGCACCATTTCAACCACACCACGGGCTTTTGACCACACAAAACAGAACCAGGACTGGACCCAGT
GGAACCCAAGCCATTCAAATCCGGAAGTGCTACTTCAGACAACCACAAGGATGACTGCAGATGTAGACAG
AAATGGCACCACTGCTTATGAAGGAAACTGGAACCCAGAAGCACACCCTCCCCTCATTCACCATGAGCAT
CATGAGGAAGAAGAGACCCCACATTCTACAAGCACAATCCAGGCAACTCCTAGTAGTACAACGGAAGAAA
CAGCTACCCAGAAGGAACAGTGGTTTGGCAACAGATGGCATGAGGGATATCGCCAAACACCCAAAGAAGA
CTCCCATTCGACAACAGGGACAGCTGCAGCCTCAGCTCATACCAGCCATCCAATGCAAGGAAGGACAACA
CCAAGCCCAGAGGACAGTTCCTGGACTGATTTCTTCAACCCAATCTCACACCCCATGGGACGAGGTCATC
AAGCAGGAAGAAGGATGGATATGGACTCCAGTCATAGTATAACGCTTCAGCCTACTGCAAATCCAAACAC
AGGTTTGGTGGAAGATTTGGACAGGACAGGACCTCTTTCAATGACAACGCAGCAGAGTAATTCTCAGAGC
TTCTCTACATCACATGAAGGCTTGGAAGAAGATAAAGACCATCCAACAACTTCTACTCTGACATCAAGCA
ATAGGAATGATGTCACAGGTGGAAGAAGAGACCCAAATCATTCTGAAGGCTCAACTACTTTACTGGAAGG
TTATACCTCTCATTACCCACACACGAAGGAAAGCAGGACCTTCATCCCAGTGACCTCAGCTAAGACTGGG
TCCTTTGGAGTTACTGCAGTTACTGTTGGAGATTCCAACTCTAATGTCAATCGTTCCTTATCAGGAGACC
AAGACACATTCCACCCCAGTGGGGGGTCCCATACCACTCATGGATCTGAATCAGATGGACACTCACATGG
GAGTCAAGAAGGTGGAGCAAACACAACCTCTGGTCCTATAAGGACACCCCAAATTCCAGAATGGCTGATC
ATCTTGGCATCCCTCTTGGCCTTGGCTTTGATTCTTGCAGTTTGCATTGCAGTCAACAGTCGAAGAAGGT
GTGGGCAGAAGAAAAAGCTAGTGATCAACAGTGGCAATGGAGCTGTGGAGGACAGAAAGCCAAGTGGACT
CAACGGAGAGGCCAGCAAGTCTCAGGAAATGGTGCATTTGGTGAACAAGGAGTCGTCAGAAACTCCAGAC
CAGTTTATGACAGCTGATGAGACAAGGAACCTGCAGAATGTGGACATGAAGATTGGGGTGTACCCATACG
ATGTTCCAGATTACGCTTAAGAATTCTGCAGATATCCATCACACTGGCGGCCGCTCGAGCATGCATCTAG
AGGGCCCTATTCTATAGTGTCACCTAAATGCTAGAGCTCGCTGATCAGCCTCGACTGTGCCTTCTAGTTG
CCAGCCATCTGTTGTTTGCCCCTCCCCCGTGCCTTCCTTGACCCTGGAAGGTGCCACTCCCACTGTCCTT
TCCTAATAAAATGAGGAAATTGCATCGCATTGTCTGAGTAGGTGTCATTCTATTCTGGGGGGTGGGGTGG
GGCAGGACAGCAAGGGGGAGGATTGGGAAGACAATAGCAGGCATGCTGGGGATGCGGTGGGCTCTATGGC
TTCTGAGGCGGAAAGAACCAGCTGGGGCTCTAGGGGGTATCCCC
[124 nt withheld, positions 3405-3528]
C
[91 nt withheld, positions 3530-3620]
A
[49 nt withheld, positions 3622-3670]
CCTTTGACGTTGGAGTCCACGTTCTTT
[37 nt withheld, positions 3698-3734]
ACCCTATCTCGGTCTATTCTTTTGATTTATAAGGGATTTTGCCGATTTCGGCCTATTGGTTAAAAAATGA
GCTGATTTAACAAAAATTTAACGCGAATTAATTCTGTGGAATGTGTGTCAGTTAGGGTGTGGAAAGTCCC
CAGGCTCCCCAGCAGGCAGAAGTATGCAAAGCATGCATCTCAATTAGTCAGCAACCAGGTGTGGAAAGTC
CCCAGGCTCCCCAGCAGGCAGAAGTATGCAAAGCATGCATCTCAATTAGTCAGCAACCATAGTCCCGCCC
CTAACTCCGCCCATCCCGCCCCTAACTCCGCCCAGTTCCGCCCATTCTCCGCCCCATGGCTGACTAATTT
TTTTTATTTATGCAGAGGCCGAGGCCGCCTCTGCCTCTGAGCTATTCCAGAAGTAGTGAGGAGGCTTTTT
TGGAGGCCTAGGCTTTTGCAAAAAGCTCCCGGGAGCTTGTATATCCATTTTCGGATCTGATCAAGAGACA
GGATGAGGATCGTTTCGCATGATTGAACAAGATGGATTGCACGCAGGTTCTCCGGCCGCTTGGGTGGAGA
GGCTATTCGGCTATGACTGGGCACAACAGACAATCGGCTGCTCTGATGCCGCCGTGTTCCGGCTGTCAGC
GCAGGGGCGCCCGGTTCTTTTTGTCAAGACCGACCTGTCCGGTGCCCTGAATGAACTGCAGGACGAGGCA
GCGCGGCTATCGTGGCTGGCCACGACGGGCGTTCCTTGCGCAGCTGTGCTCGACGTTGTCACTGAAGCGG
GAAGGGACTGGCTGCTATTGGGCGAAGTGCCGGGGCAGGATCTCCTGTCATCTCACCTTGCTCCTGCCGA
GAAAGTATCCATCATGGCTGATGCAATGCGGCGGCTGCATACGCTTGATCCGGCTACCTGCCCATTCGAC
CACCAAGCGAAACATCGCATCGAGCGAGCACGTACTCGGATGGAAGCCGGTCTTGTCGATCAGGATGATC
TGGACGAAGAGCATCAGGGGCTCGCGCCAGCCGAACTGTTCGCCAGGCTCAAGGCGCGCATGCCCGACGG
CGAGGATCTCGTCGTGACCCATGGCGATGCCTGCTTGCCGAATATCATGGTGGAAAATGGCCGCTTTTCT
GGATTCATCGACTGTGGCCGGCTGGGTGTGGCGGACCGCTATCAGGACATAGCGTTGGCTACCCGTGATA
TTGCTGAAGAGCTTGGCGGCGAATGGGCTGACCGCTTCCTCGTGCTTTACGGTATCGCCGCTCCCGATTC
GCAGCGCATCGCCTTCTATCGCCTTCTTGACGAGTTCTTCTGAGCGGGACTCTGGGGTTCGAAATGACCG
ACCAAGCGACGCCCAACCTGCCATCACGAGATTTCGATTCCACCGCCGCCTTCTATGAAAGGTTGGGCTT
CGGAATCGTTTTCCGGGACGCCGGCTGGATGATCCTCCAGCGCGGGGATCTCATGCTGGAGTTCTTCGCC
CACCCCAACTTGTTTATTGCAGCTTATAATGGTTACAAATAAAGCAATAGCATCACAAATTTCACAAATA
AAGCATTTTTTTCACTGCATTCTAGTTGTGGTTTGTCCAAACTCATCAATGTATCTTATCATGTCTGTAT
ACCGTCGACCTCTAGCTAGAGCTTGGCGTAATCATGGTCATAGCTGTTTCCTGTGTGAAATTGTTATCCG
CTCACAATTCCACACAACATACGAGCCGGAAGCATAAAGTGTAAAGCCTGGGGTGCCTAATGAGTGAGCT
AACTCACATTAATTGCGTTGCGCTCACTGCCCGCTTTCCAGTCGGGAAACCTGTCGTGCCAGCTGCATTA
ATGAATCGGCCAACGCGCGGGGAGAGGCGGTTTGCGTATTGGGCGCTCTTCCGCTTCCTCGCTCACTGAC
TCGCTGCGCTCGGTCGTTCGGCTGCGGCGAGCGGTATCAGCTCACTCAAAGGCGGTAATACGGTTATCCA
CAGAATCAGGGGATAACGCAGGAAAGAACATGTGAGCAAAAGGCCAGCAAAAGGCCAGGAACCGTAAAAA
GGCCGCGTTGCTGGCGTTTTTCCATAGGCTCCGCCCCCCTGACGAGCATCACAAAAATCGACGCTCAAGT
CAGAGGTGGCGAAACCCGACAGGACTATAAAGATACCAGGCGTTTCCCCCTGGAAGCTCCCTCGTGCGCT
CTCCTGTTCCGACCCTGCCGCTTACCGGATACCTGTCCGCCTTTCTCCCTTCGGGAAGCGTGGCGCTTTC
TCATAGCTCACGCTGTAGGTATCTCAGTTCGGTGTAGGTCGTTCGCTCCAAGCTGGGCTGTGTGCACGAA
CCCCCCGTTCAGCCCGACCGCTGCGCCTTATCCGGTAACTATCGTCTTGAGTCCAACCCGGTAAGACACG
ACTTATCGCCACTGGCAGCAGCCACTGGTAACAGGATTAGCAGAGCGAGGTATGTAGGCGGTGCTACAGA
GTTCTTGAAGTGGTGGCCTAACTACGGCTACACTAGAAGAACAGTATTTGGTATCTGCGCTCTGCTGAAG
CCAGTTACCTTCGGAAAAAGAGTTGGTAGCTCTTGATCCGGCAAACAAACCACCGCTGGTAGCGGTGGTT
TTTTTGTTTGCAAGCAGCAGATTACGCGCAGAAAAAAAGGATCTCAAGAAGATCCTTTGATCTTTTCTAC
GGGGTCTGACGCTCAGTGGAACGAAAACTCACGTTAAGGGATTTTGGTCATGAGATTATCAAAAAGGATC
TTCACCTAGATCCTTTTAAATTAAAAATGAAGTTTTAAATCAATCTAAAGTATATATGAGTAAACTTGGT
CTGACAGTTACCAATGCTTAATCAGTGAGGCACCTATCTCAGCGATCTGTCTATTTCGTTCATCCATAGT
TGCCTGACTCCCCGTCGTGTAGATAACTACGATACGGGAGGGCTTACCATCTGGCCCCAGTGCTGCAATG
ATACCGCGAGACCCACGCTCACCGGCTCCAGATTTATCAGCAATAAACCAGCCAGCCGGAAGGGCCGAGC
GCAGAAGTGGTCCTGCAACTTTATCCGCCTCCATCCAGTCTATTAATTGTTGCCGGGAAGCTAGAGTAAG
TAGTTCGCCAGTTAATAGTTTGCGCAACGTTGTTGCCATTGCTACAGGCATCGTGGTGTCACGCTCGTCG
TTTGGTATGGCTTCATTCAGCTCCGGTTCCCAACGATCAAGGCGAGTTACATGATCCCCCATGTTGTGCA
AAAAAGCGGTTAGCTCCTTCGGTCCTCCGATCGTTGTCAGAAGTAAGTTGGCCGCAGTGTTATCACTCAT
GGTTATGGCAGCACTGCATAATTCTCTTACTGTCATGCCATCCGTAAGATGCTTTTCTGTGACTGGTGAG
TACTCAACCAAGTCATTCTGAGAATAGTGTATGCGGCGACCGAGTTGCTCTTGCCCGGCGTCAATACGGG
ATAATACCGCGCCACATAGCAGAACTTTAAAAGTGCTCATCATTGGAAAACGTTCTTCGGGGCGAAAACT
CTCAAGGATCTTACCGCTGTTGAGATCCAGTTCGATGTAACCCACTCGTGCACCCAACTGATCTTCAGCA
TCTTTTACTTTCACCAGCGTTTCTGGGTGAGCAAAAACAGGAAGGCAAAATGCCGCAAAAAAGGGAATAA
GGGCGACACGGAAATGTTGAATACTCATACTCTTCCTTTTTCAATATTATTGAAGCATTTATCAGGGTTA
TTGTCTCATGAGCGGATACATATTTGAATGTATTTAGAAAAATAAACAAATAGGGGTTCCGCGCACATTT
CCCCGAAAAGTGCCACCTGACGTC
Features (pLannotate 1.2.2; 22 found; start..end, strand, type, name):
     28..80      -  misc_feature   bom (fragment): basis of mobility region from pBR322
    235..614     +  enhancer       CMV enhancer: human cytomegalovirus immediate early enhancer
    615..818     +  promoter       CMV promoter: human cytomegalovirus (CMV) immediate early promoter
    814..847     +  LTR            5' LTR (truncated) (fragment): truncated 5' long terminal repeat (LTR) from HIV-1
    863..881     +  promoter       T7 promoter: promoter for bacteriophage T7 RNA polymerase
    901..3000    +  CDS            CD44 (fragment): CD44_HUMAN - Also known as LHR, MDU2, MDU3, MIC4. Experimental evidence at protein level: Swiss-Prot protein existence level 1. Cell-surface receptor that plays a role in cell-cell interactions, cell adhesion and migration, helping them to sense and respond to changes in the tissue microenvironment (PubMed:16541107, PubMed:19703720, PubMed:22726066). Participates thereby in a wide variety of cellular functions including the activation, recirculation and homing of T-lymphocytes, hematopoiesis, inflammation and response to bacterial infection (PubMed:7528188). Engages, through its ectodomain, ex
   3001..3029    +  CDS            3xHA (fragment): three tandem HA epitope tags
   3091..3109    -  promoter       SP6 promoter: promoter for bacteriophage SP6 RNA polymerase
   3135..3359    +  polyA_signal   bGH poly(A) signal: bovine growth hormone polyadenylation signal
   3363..3384    +  promoter       SV40 promoter (fragment): SV40 enhancer and early promoter
   3405..3833    +  rep_origin     f1 ori (sequence partly withheld): f1 bacteriophage origin of replication; arrow indicates direction of (+) strand synthesis
   3847..4176    +  promoter       SV40 promoter: SV40 enhancer and early promoter
   4243..5034    +  CDS            neo: KKA2_KLEPN - Also known as kan, nptII. Experimental evidence at protein level: Swiss-Prot protein existence level 1. Resistance to kanamycin, neomycin, paromomycin, ribostamycin, butirosin and gentamicin B. From Klebsiella pneumoniae.
   5058..5216    +  CDS            ble (fragment): BLE_KLEPN - Experimental evidence at protein level: Swiss-Prot protein existence level 1. Binding protein with a strong affinity to the bleomycin family of antibiotics. Binds to CL990; an antimitotic-antibiotic compound. From Klebsiella pneumoniae.
   5211..5332    +  polyA_signal   SV40 poly(A) signal: SV40 polyadenylation signal
   5405..5421    -  protein_bind   lac operator: The lac repressor binds to the lac operator to inhibit transcription in E. coli. This inhibition can be relieved by adding lactose or isopropyl-β-D-thiogalactopyranoside (IPTG). lac repressor encoded by lacI
   5429..5459    -  promoter       lac promoter: promoter for the E. coli lac operon
   5474..5495    -  protein_bind   CAP binding site: CAP binding activates transcription in the presence of cAMP. E. coli catabolite activator protein
   5508..5600    -  CDS            lacI (fragment): lac repressor; lacI; The lac repressor binds to the lac operator to inhibit transcription in E. coli. This inhibition can be relieved by adding lactose or isopropyl-β-D-thiogalactopyranoside (IPTG).
   5783..6371    -  rep_origin     ori: high-copy-number ColE1/pMB1/pBR322/pUC origin of replication
   6542..7402    -  CDS            AmpR: β-lactamase; bla; confers resistance to ampicillin, carbenicillin, and related antibiotics
   7403..7507    -  promoter       AmpR promoter: bla
