[The description below was written by a language model from this plasmid's Addgene catalogue record and pLannotate feature annotations shown in this document.]
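Description:
CD44v-HA (pcDNA3) is a mammalian expression plasmid of about 7.5 kb built on the pcDNA3 backbone. It carries a human CD44 variant isoform (CD44v), a single-pass transmembrane cell-surface receptor involved in cell adhesion and migration. According to the record, this form includes variable exons 3 to 10. The roughly 2.1 kb CD44 open reading frame sits downstream of the human cytomegalovirus immediate early enhancer and promoter and is followed by the bovine growth hormone polyadenylation signal, an arrangement that gives strong constitutive expression in transfected mammalian cells. An HA epitope is fused to the C terminus, which places it on the cytoplasmic tail of the receptor. The annotation tool labels this short segment as a fragment of a 3xHA tag, and its length is consistent with a single HA copy. T7 and SP6 phage promoters flank the insert, as is standard in pcDNA3, and can serve for in vitro transcription or as sequencing primer sites.

For propagation in E. coli, the plasmid has a high-copy ColE1/pUC-type origin and a β-lactamase gene conferring ampicillin resistance. An f1 origin is also present for single-stranded DNA production. A separate cassette, with the SV40 early promoter driving the neomycin phosphotransferase gene and an SV40 polyadenylation signal, allows G418 selection of stably transfected mammalian cells. Several short annotated fragments (HIV-1 LTR, ble, lacI, bom) appear to be backbone remnants or chance matches rather than functional elements. The construct suits detection, immunoprecipitation or localisation of CD44v through the HA tag. The associated work concerns CD44v membrane homeostasis and cell spreading in tamoxifen-resistant breast cancer.
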