Addgene plasmid #238417: CD44v-HA (pcDNA3)
Purpose: Expresses CD44, a single-pass transmembrane protein containing variable exons 3 to 10.
Depositing lab: Amy Shiu Lee. Depositing organization: University of Southern California. Publication: GRP78 regulates CD44v membrane homeostasis and cell spreading in tamoxifen-resistant breast cancer. Tseng CC, Stanciauskas R, Zhang P, Woo D, Wu K, Kelly K, Gill PS, Yu M, Pinaud F, Lee AS. Life Sci Alliance. 2019 Aug 15;2(4):e201900377. doi: 10.26508/lsa.201900377. Print 2019 Aug. PubMed 31416894.
Backbone
  Vector backbone: pcDNA3
  Backbone size w/o insert (bp): 5500
  Total vector size (bp): 7500
  Vector type: Mammalian Expression
  Selectable markers: Neomycin (select with G418)
Growth in bacteria
  Bacterial resistance: Ampicillin, 100 μg/mL
  Growth temperature: 37°C
  Growth strain: DH5alpha
  Copy number: High Copy
Gene/Insert
  Gene/Insert name: CD44 containing exons 3 to 10
  Species: H. sapiens (human)
  Insert size (bp): 2000
  Entrez Gene: CD44 (a.k.a. CDW44, CSPG8, ECM-III, ECMR-III, H-CAM, HCELL, HUTCH-1, HUTCH-I, Hermes-1, IN, LHR, MC56, MDU2, MDU3, MIC4, Pgp1)
  Tag / fusion protein: HA (C terminal on insert)
Terms and licenses: Academic/Nonprofit Terms; Industry Terms: Not Available to Industry
How to cite: CD44v-HA (pcDNA3) was a gift from Amy Shiu Lee (Addgene plasmid # 238417 ; http://n2t.net/addgene:238417 ; RRID:Addgene_238417)
